>Addgene plasmid #163243 | I7IZ16 | depositor full sequence | sequence record 316359 | Full Sequence
CACCACCACCACCACCACTGAGATCCGGCTGCTAACAAAGCCCGAAAGGAAGCTGAGTTGGCTGCTGCCA
CCGCTGAGCAATAACTAGCATAACCCCTTGGGGCCTCTAAACGGGTCTTGAGGGGTTTTTTGCTGAAAGG
AGGAACTATATCCGGATTGGCGAATGGG
[124 nt withheld, positions 169-292]
C
[91 nt withheld, positions 294-384]
A
[49 nt withheld, positions 386-434]
CCTTTGACGTTGGAGTCCACGTTCTTT
[37 nt withheld, positions 462-498]
ACCCTATCTCGGTCTATTCTTTTGATTTATAAGGGATTTTGCCGATTTCGGCCTATTGGTTAAAAAATGA
GCTGATTTAACAAAAATTTAACGCGAATTTTAACAAAATATTAACGTTTACAATTTCAGGTGGCACTTTT
CGGGGAAATGTGCGCGGAACCCCTATTTGTTTATTTTTCTAAATACATTCAAATATGTATCCGCTCATGA
GACAATAACCCTGATAAATGCTTCAATAATATTGAAAAAGGAAGAGTATGAGTATTCAACATTTCCGTGT
CGCCCTTATTCCCTTTTTTGCGGCATTTTGCCTTCCTGTTTTTGCTCACCCAGAAACGCTGGTGAAAGTA
AAAGATGCTGAAGATCAGTTGGGTGCACGAGTGGGTTACATCGAACTGGATCTCAACAGCGGTAAGATCC
TTGAGAGTTTTCGCCCCGAAGAACGTTTTCCAATGATGAGCACTTTTAAAGTTCTGCTATGTGGCGCGGT
ATTATCCCGTATTGACGCCGGGCAAGAGCAACTCGGTCGCCGCATACACTATTCTCAGAATGACTTGGTT
GAGTACTCACCAGTCACAGAAAAGCATCTTACGGATGGCATGACAGTAAGAGAATTATGCAGTGCTGCCA
TAACCATGAGTGATAACACTGCGGCCAACTTACTTCTGACAACGATCGGAGGACCGAAGGAGCTAACCGC
TTTTTTGCACAACATGGGGGATCATGTAACTCGCCTTGATCGTTGGGAACCGGAGCTGAATGAAGCCATA
CCAAACGACGAGCGTGACACCACGATGCCTGCAGCAATGGCAACAACGTTGCGCAAACTATTAACTGGCG
AACTACTTACTCTAGCTTCCCGGCAACAATTAATAGACTGGATGGAGGCGGATAAAGTTGCAGGACCACT
TCTGCGCTCGGCCCTTCCGGCTGGCTGGTTTATTGCTGATAAATCTGGAGCCGGTGAGCGTGGGTCTCGC
GGTATCATTGCAGCACTGGGGCCAGATGGTAAGCCCTCCCGTATCGTAGTTATCTACACGACGGGGAGTC
AGGCAACTATGGATGAACGAAATAGACAGATCGCTGAGATAGGTGCCTCACTGATTAAGCATTGGTAACT
GTCAGACCAAGTTTACTCATATATACTTTAGATTGATTTAAAACTTCATTTTTAATTTAAAAGGATCTAG
GTGAAGATCCTTTTTGATAATCTCATGACCAAAATCCCTTAACGTGAGTTTTCGTTCCACTGAGCGTCAG
ACCCCGTAGAAAAGATCAAAGGATCTTCTTGAGATCCTTTTTTTCTGCGCGTAATCTGCTGCTTGCAAAC
AAAAAAACCACCGCTACCAGCGGTGGTTTGTTTGCCGGATCAAGAGCTACCAACTCTTTTTCCGAAGGTA
ACTGGCTTCAGCAGAGCGCAGATACCAAATACTGTCCTTCTAGTGTAGCCGTAGTTAGGCCACCACTTCA
AGAACTCTGTAGCACCGCCTACATACCTCGCTCTGCTAATCCTGTTACCAGTGGCTGCTGCCAGTGGCGA
TAAGTCGTGTCTTACCGGGTTGGACTCAAGACGATAGTTACCGGATAAGGCGCAGCGGTCGGGCTGAACG
GGGGGTTCGTGCACACAGCCCAGCTTGGAGCGAACGACCTACACCGAACTGAGATACCTACAGCGTGAGC
TATGAGAAAGCGCCACGCTTCCCGAAGGGAGAAAGGCGGACAGGTATCCGGTAAGCGGCAGGGTCGGAAC
AGGAGAGCGCACGAGGGAGCTTCCAGGGGGAAACGCCTGGTATCTTTATAGTCCTGTCGGGTTTCGCCAC
CTCTGACTTGAGCGTCGATTTTTGTGATGCTCGTCAGGGGGGCGGAGCCTATGGAAAAACGCCAGCAACG
CGGCCTTTTTACGGTTCCTGGCCTTTTGCTGGCCTTTTGCTCACATGTTCTTTCCTGCGTTATCCCCTGA
TTCTGTGGATAACCGTATTACCGCCTTTGAGTGAGCTGATACCGCTCGCCGCAGCCGAACGACCGAGCGC
AGCGAGTCAGTGAGCGAGGAAGCGGAAGAGCGCCTGATGCGGTATTTTCTCCTTACGCATCTGTGCGGTA
TTTCACACCGCATATATGGTGCACTCTCAGTACAATCTGCTCTGATGCCGCATAGTTAAGCCAGTATACA
CTCCGCTATCGCTACGTGACTGGGTCATGGCTGCGCCCCGACACCCGCCAACACCCGCTGACGCGCCCTG
ACGGGCTTGTCTGCTCCCGGCATCCGCTTACAGACAAGCTGTGACCGTCTCCGGGAGCTGCATGTGTCAG
AGGTTTTCACCGTCATCACCGAAACGCGCGAGGCAGCTGCGGTAAAGCTCATCAGCGTGGTCGTGAAGCG
ATTCACAGATGTCTGCCTGTTCATCCGCGTCCAGCTCGTTGAGTTTCTCCAGAAGCGTTAATGTCTGGCT
TCTGATAAAGCGGGCCATGTTAAGGGCGGTTTTTTCCTGTTTGGTCACTGATGCCTCCGTGTAAGGGGGA
TTTCTGTTCATGGGGGTAATGATACCGATGAAACGAGAGAGGATGCTCACGATACGGGTTACTGATGATG
AACATGCCCGGTTACTGGAACGTTGTGAGGGTAAACAACTGGCGGTATGGATGCGGCGGGACCAGAGAAA
AATCACTCAGGGTCAATGCCAGCGCTTCGTTAATACAGATGTAGGTGTTCCACAGGGTAGCCAGCAGCAT
CCTGCGATGCAGATCCGGAACATAATGGTGCAGGGCGCTGACTTCCGCGTTTCCAGACTTTACGAAACAC
GGAAACCGAAGACCATTCATGTTGTTGCTCAGGTCGCAGACGTTTTGCAGCAGCAGTCGCTTCACGTTCG
CTCGCGTATCGGTGATTCATTCTGCTAACCAGTAAGGCAACCCCGCCAGCCTAGCCGGGTCCTCAACGAC
AGGAGCACGATCATGCGCACCCGTGGGGCCGCCATGCCGGCGATAATGGCCTGCTTCTCGCCGAAACGTT
TGGTGGCGGGACCAGTGACGAAGGCTTGAGCGAGGGCGTGCAAGATTCCGAATACCGCAAGCGACAGGCC
GATCATCGTCGCGCTCCAGCGAAAGCGGTCCTCGCCGAAAATGACCCAGAGCGCTGCCGGCACCTGTCCT
ACGAGTTGCATGATAAAGAAGACAGTCATAAGTGCGGCGACGATAGTCATGCCCCGCGCCCACCGGAAGG
AGCTGACTGGGTTGAAGGCTCTCAAGGGCATCGGTCGAGATCCCGGTGCCTAATGAGTGAGCTAACTTAC
ATTAATTGCGTTGCGCTCACTGCCCGCTTTCCAGTCGGGAAACCTGTCGTGCCAGCTGCATTAATGAATC
GGCCAACGCGCGGGGAGAGGCGGTTTGCGTATTGGGCGCCAGGGTGGTTTTTCTTTTCACCAGTGAGACG
GGCAACAGCTGATTGCCCTTCACCGCCTGGCCCTGAGAGAGTTGCAGCAAGCGGTCCACGCTGGTTTGCC
CCAGCAGGCGAAAATCCTGTTTGATGGTGGTTAACGGCGGGATATAACATGAGCTGTCTTCGGTATCGTC
GTATCCCACTACCGAGATATCCGCACCAACGCGCAGCCCGGACTCGGTAATGGCGCGCATTGCGCCCAGC
GCCATCTGATCGTTGGCAACCAGCATCGCAGTGGGAACGATGCCCTCATTCAGCATTTGCATGGTTTGTT
GAAAACCGGACATGGCACTCCAGTCGCCTTCCCGTTCCGCTATCGGCTGAATTTGATTGCGAGTGAGATA
TTTATGCCAGCCAGCCAGACGCAGACGCGCCGAGACAGAACTTAATGGGCCCGCTAACAGCGCGATTTGC
TGGTGACCCAATGCGACCAGATGCTCCACGCCCAGTCGCGTACCGTCTTCATGGGAGAAAATAATACTGT
TGATGGGTGTCTGGTCAGAGACATCAAGAAATAACGCCGGAACATTAGTGCAGGCAGCTTCCACAGCAAT
GGCATCCTGGTCATCCAGCGGATAGTTAATGATCAGCCCACTGACGCGTTGCGCGAGAAGATTGTGCACC
GCCGCTTTACAGGCTTCGACGCCGCTTCGTTCTACCATCGACACCACCACGCTGGCACCCAGTTGATCGG
CGCGAGATTTAATCGCCGCGACAATTTGCGACGGCGCGTGCAGGGCCAGACTGGAGGTGGCAACGCCAAT
CAGCAACGACTGTTTGCCCGCCAGTTGTTGTGCCACGCGGTTGGGAATGTAATTCAGCTCCGCCATCGCC
GCTTCCACTTTTTCCCGCGTTTTCGCAGAAACGTGGCTGGCCTGGTTCACCACGCGGGAAACGGTCTGAT
AAGAGACACCGGCATACTCTGCGACATCGTATAACGTTACTGGTTTCACATTCACCACCCTGAATTGACT
CTCTTCCGGGCGCTATCATGCCATACCGCGAAAGGTTTTGCGCCATTCGATGGTGTCCGGGATCTCGACG
CTCTCCCTTATGCGACTCCTGCATTAGGAAGCAGCCCAGTAGTAGGTTGAGGCCGTTGAGCACCGCCGCC
GCAAGGAATGGTGCATGCAAGGAGATGGCGCCCAACAGTCCCCCGGCCACGGGGCCTGCCACCATACCCA
CGCCGAAACAAGCGCTCATGAGCCCGAAGTGGCGAGCCCGATCTTCCCCATCGGTGATGTCGGCGATATA
GGCGCCAGCAACCGCACCTGTGGCGCCGGTGATGCCGGCCACGATGCGTCCGGCGTAGAGGATCGAGATC
TCGATCCCGCGAAATTAATACGACTCACTATAGGGGAATTGTGAGCGGATAACAATTCCCCTCTAGAAAT
AATTTTGTTTAACTTTAAGAAGGAGATATACATATGAACGAAAAGTTGGACGCTATTTCAGATGCTTCCT
CTGCTGCTTCTGGCCACAAATCTGAGGCTACAAAGAGCCCGTGGCCGGGACCTAAGGGAATGATCCCTGT
AACATCTGGACAGGCCGAGGACGCTAACGTGCATAATCGAGCCTACTTGGATAACATCTTAGTGGAGATG
AGAGTCATTGATGCAGTTAAGCCTGACCTGACAACAGAAATATTCGGACACAAGTTTTCTTCACCTCTGA
CACTTGCTGCTATTAGCCACTTGGACAAAATTTACCAAGACTCGGGAAGATCACCCATGCACGAAAAGAC
GATGGCTGCCAAGAGAGCAAATATATTGAATTGGATTGGAATGGAATCAGATCAGGATTATGAGAGGATA
ACCAGAGAGGCAGGTCCGTCCGTTAGAATTGTAAAACCGTTTGCTGACCATGATAGGATTATTGACGAGC
TTCAATTTGCTCAGAAGCTTGGTGCCGTTGCTGTTGGTATTGATATCGACCACGTCCCAGGAACGGACGG
TAATTATGATGTTGTTGATGGTATCAAACTGGGGCCAATTACCCAAGAAGACCTCGCAAAATATGTTGCT
TCAGTAGACATTCCCTTTGTTGCTAAAGGTGTGTTGTCAGTTTTCGACGCACTAAAAGCTAAGAAGGCTG
GTGTTTCTGCTATTGTTGTTTCCCACCATCATGGCAGACTACCTTTCGGTGTTCCACCACTACAAGTCTT
ACCTGAAATCATAGAAGCTTTGGCCGGTAGCGGTATTAAGATCTTCGTGGATGGTTCTTTGATGTCGGGC
TACGATGCTTATAAAGCATTGGCTATGGGAGCTGACGCAGTCCTGATAGGTAGAGGAATCCTTTCTGAAC
TATTGGACTCCGGCGAGAACGCAGTAATCGAAAAGATTGAGCAAATGAATCAGGAGCTCAGTGAACTGAT
GATGTATACCAACGTCAAAGACACAAAATCCTTTGACTCTTCTGTCCTTCATATACAGGCTGCTGCTTTA
GAACACCACCATCAC
Features (pLannotate 1.2.2; 18 found; start..end, strand, type, name):
     28..77      +  CDS            SET1 (fragment): solubility-enhancement tag derived from T7 phage gene 10B
     85..132     +  terminator     T7 terminator: transcription terminator for bacteriophage T7 RNA polymerase
    169..624     +  rep_origin     f1 ori (sequence partly withheld): f1 bacteriophage origin of replication; arrow indicates direction of (+) strand synthesis
    651..755     +  promoter       AmpR promoter: bla
    756..1616    +  CDS            AmpR: β-lactamase; bla; confers resistance to ampicillin, carbenicillin, and related antibiotics
   1787..2375    +  rep_origin     ori: high-copy-number ColE1/pMB1/pBR322/pUC origin of replication
   2561..2703    -  misc_feature   bom: basis of mobility region from pBR322
   2805..2996    -  CDS            rop: Rop protein, which maintains plasmids at low copy number; rop
   3013..3393    +  CDS            YPB1_ECOLX: Protein predicted: Swiss-Prot protein existence level 4. From Escherichia coli.
   3465..3756    -  CDS            TcR (fragment): tetracycline efflux protein; tet; confers resistance to tetracycline
   3771..3792    -  protein_bind   CAP binding site: CAP binding activates transcription in the presence of cAMP. E. coli catabolite activator protein
   3805..4887    -  CDS            lacI: lac repressor; lacI; The lac repressor binds to the lac operator to inhibit transcription in E. coli. This inhibition can be relieved by adding lactose or isopropyl-β-D-thiogalactopyranoside (IPTG).
   4888..4965    -  promoter       lacI promoter: lacI
   4973..5252    -  CDS            TcR (fragment): tetracycline efflux protein; tet; confers resistance to tetracycline
   5274..5292    +  promoter       T7 promoter: promoter for bacteriophage T7 RNA polymerase
   5293..5317    +  protein_bind   lac operator: The lac repressor binds to the lac operator to inhibit transcription in E. coli. This inhibition can be relieved by adding lactose or isopropyl-β-D-thiogalactopyranoside (IPTG). lac repressor encoded by lacI
   5332..5354    +  RBS            RBS: efficient ribosome binding site from bacteriophage T7 gene 10 (Olins and Rangwala, 1989)
   6382..15      +  CDS            9xHis (across the origin): 9xHis affinity tag
