[The description below was written by a language model from this plasmid's Addgene catalogue record and pLannotate feature annotations shown in this document.]
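Description:
I7IZ16 is a bacterial expression plasmid built on the pET21a(+) backbone for inducible production of a Lactobacillus pasteurii protein, described in the record as a flavoprotein oxidoreductase and named after its UniProt identifier. The 6,393 nt plasmid is propagated in E. coli using a ColE1/pMB1-type origin and selected with ampicillin through the β-lactamase gene (AmpR) and its own promoter. The catalogue lists it as high copy, although the feature table also shows the rop gene and the bom region inherited from pBR322, which normally moderate copy number. An f1 origin is present as well, along with short tetracycline-resistance fragments and a predicted E. coli open reading frame that are nonfunctional backbone remnants.

Expression is driven by a T7 promoter followed directly by a lac operator and the strong ribosome binding site from phage T7 gene 10. The plasmid-borne lacI gene supplies lac repressor, so transcription stays repressed until IPTG or lactose is added, and it requires a host that provides T7 RNA polymerase. The insert itself is not annotated in the feature table, but it evidently occupies the unlabelled region between the RBS and the C-terminal histidine tag, which spans the sequence origin. The catalogue calls this tag 10xHis while the annotation detects 9xHis. The catalogue also lists an N-terminal T7 tag from the backbone, which is not annotated as such. A short fragment matching a T7 gene 10-derived solubility tag is called downstream of the His tag, just before the T7 terminator. The associated publication indicates that the construct was used to produce the enzyme for experimental testing of functional annotations in the EC 1.1.3.15 class.
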