Addgene plasmid #163243: I7IZ16
Purpose: Inducible expression of UniProt identifier I7IZ16
Depositing lab: Martin Engqvist. Depositing organization: Chalmers University of Technology. Publication: Experimental and computational investigation of enzyme functional annotations uncovers misannotation in the EC 1.1.3.15 enzyme class. Rembeza E, Engqvist MKM. PLoS Comput Biol. 2021 Sep 23;17(9):e1009446. doi: 10.1371/journal.pcbi.1009446. eCollection 2021 Sep. PubMed 34555022.
Backbone
  Vector backbone: pET21a(+)
  Vector type: Bacterial Expression
Growth in bacteria
  Bacterial resistance: Ampicillin, 100 μg/mL
  Growth temperature: 37°C
  Growth strain: DH5alpha
  Copy number: High Copy
Gene/Insert
  Gene/Insert name: I7IZ16 (alt name: flavoprotein oxidoreductase)
  Species: Lactobacillus pasteurii
  Promoter: T7
  Tag / fusion protein: T7 (N terminal on backbone); 10xHis (C terminal on backbone)
  Cloning method: Unknown
  Sequencing primers: 5′ T7; 3′ T7-term
Terms and licenses: Academic/Nonprofit Terms; Industry Terms: Not Available to Industry
Depositor comments: Insert name is a UniProt identifier
How to cite: I7IZ16 was a gift from Martin Engqvist (Addgene plasmid # 163243 ; http://n2t.net/addgene:163243 ; RRID:Addgene_163243)
