>Addgene plasmid #163243 | I7IZ16 | depositor partial sequence | sequence record 316360 | insert gene sequence
ATGAACGAAAAGTTGGACGCTATTTCAGATGCTTCCTCTGCTGCTTCTGGCCACAAATCTGAGGCTACAA
AGAGCCCGTGGCCGGGACCTAAGGGAATGATCCCTGTAACATCTGGACAGGCCGAGGACGCTAACGTGCA
TAATCGAGCCTACTTGGATAACATCTTAGTGGAGATGAGAGTCATTGATGCAGTTAAGCCTGACCTGACA
ACAGAAATATTCGGACACAAGTTTTCTTCACCTCTGACACTTGCTGCTATTAGCCACTTGGACAAAATTT
ACCAAGACTCGGGAAGATCACCCATGCACGAAAAGACGATGGCTGCCAAGAGAGCAAATATATTGAATTG
GATTGGAATGGAATCAGATCAGGATTATGAGAGGATAACCAGAGAGGCAGGTCCGTCCGTTAGAATTGTA
AAACCGTTTGCTGACCATGATAGGATTATTGACGAGCTTCAATTTGCTCAGAAGCTTGGTGCCGTTGCTG
TTGGTATTGATATCGACCACGTCCCAGGAACGGACGGTAATTATGATGTTGTTGATGGTATCAAACTGGG
GCCAATTACCCAAGAAGACCTCGCAAAATATGTTGCTTCAGTAGACATTCCCTTTGTTGCTAAAGGTGTG
TTGTCAGTTTTCGACGCACTAAAAGCTAAGAAGGCTGGTGTTTCTGCTATTGTTGTTTCCCACCATCATG
GCAGACTACCTTTCGGTGTTCCACCACTACAAGTCTTACCTGAAATCATAGAAGCTTTGGCCGGTAGCGG
TATTAAGATCTTCGTGGATGGTTCTTTGATGTCGGGCTACGATGCTTATAAAGCATTGGCTATGGGAGCT
GACGCAGTCCTGATAGGTAGAGGAATCCTTTCTGAACTATTGGACTCCGGCGAGAACGCAGTAATCGAAA
AGATTGAGCAAATGAATCAGGAGCTCAGTGAACTGATGATGTATACCAACGTCAAAGACACAAAATCCTT
TGACTCTTCTGTCCTTCATATACAGGCTGCTGCTTTAGAACACCACCATCAC
